Addgene plasmid #168929: pEntry_HCoV-NL63-Spike
Purpose: Gateway-compatible Entry vector
Depositing lab: Pascal Falter-Braun. Depositing organization: Helmholtz Munich. Publication: A resource of human coronavirus protein-coding sequences in a flexible, multipurpose Gateway Entry clone collection. Weller B, Lin CW, Pogoutse O, Sauer M, Marin-de la Rosa N, Strobel A, Young V, Knapp JJ, Rayhan A, Falter C, Kim DK, Roth FP, Falter-Braun P. G3 (Bethesda). 2023 Jul 5;13(7):jkad105. doi: 10.1093/g3journal/jkad105. PubMed 37267226.
Backbone
  Vector backbone: pENTR223.1*SfiI
  Backbone size w/o insert (bp): 2800
  Vector type: Gateway-compatible Entry vector
Growth in bacteria
  Bacterial resistance: Spectinomycin, 50 μg/mL
  Growth temperature: 37°C
  Growth strain: DH5alpha
  Copy number: High Copy
Gene/Insert
  Gene/Insert name: HCoV-NL63-Spike (alt name: Spike (S))
  Species: Other
  Insert size (bp): 4071
  Entrez Gene: HCNV63gp2 (a.k.a. HCNV63gp2)
  Cloning method: Restriction Enzyme; 5′ cloning site SfiI (unknown if destroyed); 3′ cloning site SfiI (unknown if destroyed)
  Sequencing primers: 5′ M13 uni (-21); 3′ M13 rev (-29)
Resource information
  A portion of this plasmid was derived from a plasmid made by: Synthesized by Twist Bioscience
Terms and licenses: Academic/Nonprofit Terms; Industry Terms: Not Available to Industry
Depositor comments: 5'-linker: SfiI-BamHI-ATG-BamHI (GGCCGTCAaggccaggatccatgggatcc), 3'-linker: PacI-TAA-AsiSI-SfiI (cttaatTAAgacgcgatcgcggcctcatGGGCC).
How to cite: pEntry_HCoV-NL63-Spike was a gift from Pascal Falter-Braun (Addgene plasmid # 168929 ; http://n2t.net/addgene:168929 ; RRID:Addgene_168929)
