[The description below was written by a language model from this plasmid's Addgene catalogue record and pLannotate feature annotations shown in this document.]
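Description:
pEntry_HCoV-NL63-Spike is a Gateway-compatible Entry clone built on the pENTR223.1*SfiI backbone (about 2.8 kb) and carrying the coding sequence for the Spike (S) glycoprotein of human coronavirus NL63. It is a bacterial cloning vector rather than an expression plasmid. It is maintained in E. coli at high copy number from a ColE1/pUC-type origin and selected with spectinomycin through an aadA (SmR) aminoglycoside adenylyltransferase gene, which appears to be driven by a fragment of the class 1 integron Pc promoter lying upstream. Short remnants of GmR, lacI and lacZα are annotated in the backbone but are only fragments. The rrnB T1 and T2 terminators sit upstream of attL1, where they help insulate the insert from read-through transcription.

The roughly 4.07 kb Spike open reading frame was obtained by commercial gene synthesis and inserted between SfiI sites, so that it lies between attL1 and attL2. According to the depositor's notes, the 5' linker supplies BamHI sites flanking an ATG. The 3' linker contains PacI and AsiSI sites around a TAA stop codon, an arrangement that suggests the start and stop contexts can be altered by restriction digestion, although the record does not spell this out. No promoter precedes the ORF. The only promoter near the insert is a T7 promoter beyond attL2 on the opposite strand, pointing back toward the insert.

The attL sites allow LR Clonase-mediated transfer of the Spike ORF into any attR-containing Destination vector, which then provides the promoter, tags and host context. The plasmid belongs to a collection of human coronavirus protein-coding Entry clones intended for flexible, multipurpose downstream use. M13 forward and reverse primer sites allow the insert to be verified by sequencing.
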