Features (pLannotate 1.2.2; 12 found; start..end, strand, type, name):
      1..97      +  protein_bind   attL1: mutant version of attL; recombination site for the Gateway® LR reaction LR Clonase™
    130..4194    +  CDS            S: SPIKE_CVHNL - Experimental evidence at protein level: Swiss-Prot protein existence level 1. S1 region attaches the virion to the cell membrane by interacting with host ACE2, initiating the infection (PubMed:15897467, PubMed:29142129, PubMed:19901337). Binding to the receptor probably induces conformational changes in the S glycoprotein unmasking the fusion peptide and activating membranes fusion. S2 region belongs to the class I viral fusion protein. Under the current model, the protein has at least 3 conformational states: pre-fusion native state, pre- hairpin intermediate state, and post-fus
   4226..4324    -  protein_bind   attL2: mutant version of attL; recombination site for the Gateway® LR reaction LR Clonase™
   4342..4360    -  promoter       T7 promoter: promoter for bacteriophage T7 RNA polymerase
   4550..4573    +  promoter       Pc promoter (fragment): intI1 (promoter lies within the coding sequence); class 1 integron promoter
   4749..4805    +  CDS            GmR (fragment): gentamycin acetyltransferase; aacC1; confers resistance to gentamycin
   4812..5603    +  CDS            SmR: aminoglycoside adenylyltransferase (Murphy, 1985); aadA; confers resistance to spectinomycin and streptomycin
   5696..6284    +  rep_origin     ori: high-copy-number ColE1/pMB1/pBR322/pUC origin of replication
   6467..6559    +  CDS            lacI (fragment): lac repressor; lacI; The lac repressor binds to the lac operator to inhibit transcription in E. coli. This inhibition can be relieved by adding lactose or isopropyl-β-D-thiogalactopyranoside (IPTG).
   6614..6641    -  terminator     rrnB T2 terminator: transcription terminator T2 from the E. coli rrnB gene
   6773..6816    +  terminator     rrnB T1 terminator: Escherichia coli rrnB; transcription terminator T1 from the E. coli rrnB gene
   6863..6899    -  CDS            lacZα (fragment): LacZα fragment of β-galactosidase; lacZ fragment
>Addgene plasmid #168929 | pEntry_HCoV-NL63-Spike | addgene full sequence | sequence record 402656 | Addgene NGS Result
CAAATAATGATTTTATTTTGACTGATAGTGACCTGTTCGTTGCAACAAATTGATGAGCAATGCTTTTTTA
TAATGCCAACTTTGTACAAAAAAGCAGAAGGGCCGTCAAGGCCAGGATCCATGGGATCCAAACTTTTCTT
GATTTTGCTTGTTTTGCCCCTGGCCTCTTGCTTTTTCACATGTAATAGTAATGCTAATCTCTCTATGTTA
CAATTAGGTGTTCCTGACAATTCTTCAACTATTGTTACGGGTTTATTGCCAACTCATTGGTTTTGTGCTA
ATCAGAGTACATCTGTTTACTCAGCCAATGGTTTCTTTTATATTGATGTTGGTAATCACCGTAGTGCTTT
TGCGCTCCATACTGGTTATTATGATGCTAATCAGTATTATATTTATGTTACTAATGAAATAGGCTTAAAT
GCTTCTGTTACTCTTAAGATTTGTAAGTTTAGTAGAAACACTACTTTTGATTTTTTAAGTAATGCTTCTA
GTTCTTTTGACTGTATAGTTAATTTGTTATTTACAGAACAGTTAGGTGCGCCTTTGGGCATAACTATATC
TGGTGAAACTGTGCGTCTGCATTTATATAATGTAACTCGTACTTTTTATGTGCCAGCAGCTTATAAACTT
ACTAAACTTAGTGTTAAATGTTACTTTAACTATTCCTGTGTTTTTAGTGTTGTCAACGCCACCGTTACTG
TGAATGTCACCACACATAATGGCCGTGTAGTTAACTACACTGTTTGTGATGATTGTAATGGTTATACTGA
TAACATATTTTCTGTTCAACAGGATGGCCGCATTCCTAATGGTTTCCCTTTTAATAATTGGTTTTTGTTA
ACTAATGGTTCCACACTAGTGGACGGGGTCTCTAGACTTTATCAACCACTCCGTTTAACTTGTTTATGGC
CTGTACCTGGTCTTAAATCTTCAACTGGTTTTGTTTATTTTAATGCCACTGGTTCTGATGTTAATTGTAA
CGGCTATCAACATAATTCTGTTGTTGATGTTATGCGTTACAATCTTAACTTCAGTGCTAATTCTTTGGAC
AATCTCAAGAGTGGTGTTATAGTTTTTAAAACTTTACAGTACGATGTTTTGTTTTATTGTAGTAATTCTT
CCTCAGGTGTTCTTGACACCACAATACCTTTTGGCCCGTCCTCTCAACCTTATTACTGTTTTATAAACAG
CACTATCAACACTACTCATGTTAGCACTTTTGTGGGTATTTTACCACCCACTGTGCGTGAAATTGTTGTT
GCTAGAACTGGCCAGTTTTATATTAATGGTTTTAAGTATTTCGATTTGGGTTTCATAGAAGCTGTCAATT
TTAATGTCACGACTGCTAGCGCCACAGATTTTTGGACGGTTGCATTTGCTACTTTTGTTGATGTTTTGGT
TAATGTTAGTGCAACTAACATTCAAAACTTACTTTATTGCGATTCTCCATTTGAAAAGTTGCAGTGTGAG
CACTTGCAGTTTGGATTGCAGGATGGTTTTTATTCTGCAAATTTTCTTGATGATAATGTTTTGCCTGAGA
CTTATGTTGCACTCCCCATTTATTATCAACACACGGACATAAATTTTACTGCAACTGCATCTTTTGGTGG
TTCTTGTTATGTTTGTAAACCACACCAGGTTAATATATCTCTTAATGGTAACACTTCAGTGTGTGTTAGA
ACATCTCATTTTTCAATTAGGTATATTTATAACCGCGTTAAGAGTGGTTCACCAGGTGACTCTTCATGGC
ACATTTATTTAAAGAGTGGCACTTGTCCATTTTCTTTTTCTAAGTTAAATAATTTTCAAAAGTTCAAGAC
TATTTGTTTCTCAACCGTCGAAGTGCCTGGTAGTTGTAATTTTCCGCTTGAAGCCACCTGGCATTACACT
TCTTATACTATTGTTGGTGCTTTGTATGTTACTTGGTCTGAAGGTAATTCTATTACTGGTGTACCTTATC
CTGTCTCTGGTATTCGTGAGTTTAGTAATTTAGTTTTAAATAATTGTACCAAATATAATATTTATGATTA
TGTTGGTACTGGAATTATACGTTCTTCAAACCAGTCACTTGCTGGTGGTATTACATATGTTTCTAACTCT
GGTAATTTACTTGGTTTTAAAAATGTTTCCACTGGTAACATTTTTATTGTGACACCATGTAACCAACCAG
ACCAAGTAGCTGTTTATCAACAAAGCATTATTGGTGCCATGACCGCTGTTAATGAGTCTAGATATGGCTT
GCAAAACTTACTACAGTTACCTAACTTTTATTATGTTAGTAATGGTGGTAACAATTGCACTACGGCCGTT
ATGACTTATTCTAATTTTGGTATTTGTGCTGATGGTTCTTTGATTCCTGTTCGTCCGCGTAATTCTAGTG
ATAATGGTATTTCAGCCATAATCACTGCTAATTTATCCATTCCTTCTAACTGGACTACTTCAGTTCAAGT
TGAGTACCTCCAAATTACTAGTACTCCAATAGTTGTTGATTGTGCTACTTATGTGTGTAATGGTAACCCT
CGCTGTAAGAATCTACTTAAGCAGTATACTTCTGCTTGTAAAACTATTGAAGATGCCTTACGACTTAGTG
CTCATTTGGAAACTAATGATGTTAGTAGTATGCTAACTTTCGATAGCAATGCTTTTAGTTTGGCTAATGT
TACTAGTTTTGGAGATTATAACCTTTCTAGTGTTTTACCTCAGAGAAACATTCGTTCAAGCCGTATAGCA
GGACGTAGTGCTTTGGAAGATTTGTTGTTTAGCAAAGTTGTTACATCTGGTTTGGGTACTGTTGATGTTG
ACTATAAGTCTTGTACTAAAGGTCTTTCTATTGCTGACCTTGCTTGTGCTCAGTACTACAATGGCATAAT
GGTTTTGCCAGGTGTTGCTGATGCTGAACGTATGGCCATGTACACAGGTTCTCTTATAGGTGGCATGGTG
CTCGGAGGTCTTACATCAGCAGCCGCCATACCTTTTTCTTTGGCACTGCAAGCACGACTTAACTATGTTG
CTTTACAAACTGATGTGCTTCAAGAAAATCAGAAAATTTTGGCTGCATCATTTAATAAGGCTATTAATAA
TATTGTTGCTTCTTTTAGTAGCGTTAATGATGCTATTACACAAACTGCAGAGGCTATACATACTGTTACT
ATTGCACTTAATAAGATTCAGGATGTTGTTAATCAACAGGGTAGTGCTCTTAACCATCTCACTTCACAAT
TGAGACATAATTTTCAGGCCATTTCTAATTCAATTCAGGCTATTTATGACCGGCTTGATTCAATTCAAGC
CGATCAACAAGTTGACAGATTAATTACTGGACGGCTTGCAGCTTTGAATGCATTTGTTTCCCAAGTTTTG
AATAAATATACTGAAGTTCGTGGTTCAAGACGCTTAGCACAGCAGAAGATTAATGAATGTGTCAAGTCAC
AATCTAATAGATATGGTTTTTGTGGCAATGGCACTCACATCTTTTCAATCGTCAACTCAGCTCCAGATGG
TTTGCTTTTTCTTCATACTGTTTTGCTGCCAACTGATTACAAGAATGTAAAGGCGTGGTCTGGTATCTGT
GTTGATGGCATTTATGGCTATGTTCTGCGTCAACCTAACTTGGTTCTTTATTCTGATAATGGTGTCTTTC
GTGTAACTTCCAGGGTCATGTTTCAACCTCGCTTACCTGTTTTGTCTGATTTTGTGCAAATATATAATTG
TAATGTTACTTTTGTTAACATATCTCGTGTTGAGTTACATACTGTCATACCTGACTACGTTGATGTTAAT
AAAACATTACAAGAGTTTGCACAAAACTTACCAAAGTATGTTAAGCCTAATTTTGACTTGACTCCTTTTA
ATTTAACATATCTTAATTTGAGTTCTGAGTTGAAGCAACTCGAAGCTAAAACTGCTAGTCTTTTTCAAAC
TACTGTTGAATTACAAGGTCTTATTGATCAGATTAACAGTACATATGTTGATTTGAAGTTGCTTAATAGG
TTTGAAAATTATATCAAATGGCCTTGGTGGGTTTGGCTCATTATTTCTGTTGTTTTTGTTGTATTGTTGA
GTCTTCTTGTGTTTTGTTGTCTTTCTACAGGTTGTTGTGGTTGTTGCAATTGTTTAACTTCATCAATGCG
AGGCTGTTGTGATTGTGGTTCAACTAAACTTCCTTATTACGAATTTGAAAAGGTCCACGTTCAACTTAAT
TAAGACGCGATCGCGGCCTCATGGGCCCAGCTTTCTTGTACAAAGTTGGCATTATAAAAAATAATTGCTC
ATCAATTTGTTGCAACGAACAGGTCACTATCAGTCAAAATAAAATCATTATTTGCCATCCAGCTGATATC
CCCTATAGTGAGTCGTATTACATGGTCATAGCTGTTTCCTGGCAGCTCTGGCCCGTGTCTCAAAATCTCT
GATGTTACATTGCACAAGATAAAAATATATCATCATGCCTCCTCTAGACCAGCCAGGACAGAAATGCCTC
GACTTCGCTGCTACCCAAGGTTGCCGGGTGACGCACACCGTGGAAACGGATGAAGGCACGAACCCAGTGG
ACATAAGCCTGTTCGGTTCGTAAGCTGTAATGCAAGTAGCGTATGCGCTCACGCAACTGGTCCAGAACCT
TGACCGAACGCAGCGGTGGTAACGGCGCAGTGGCGGTTTTCATGGCTTGTTATGACTGTTTTTTTGGGGT
ACAGTCTATGCCTCGGGCATCCAAGCAGCAAGCGCGTTACGCCGTGGGTCGATGTTTGATGTTATGGAGC
AGCAACGATGTTACGCAGCAGGGCAGTCGCCCTAAAACAAAGTTAAACATTATGAGGGAAGCGGTGATCG
CCGAAGTATCGACTCAACTATCAGAGGTAGTTGGCGTCATCGAGCGCCATCTCGAACCGACGTTGCTGGC
CGTACATTTGTACGGCTCCGCAGTGGATGGCGGCCTGAAGCCACACAGTGATATTGATTTGCTGGTTACG
GTGACCGTAAGGCTTGATGAAACAACGCGGCGAGCTTTGATCAACGACCTTTTGGAAACTTCGGCTTCCC
CTGGAGAGAGCGAGATTCTCCGCGCTGTAGAAGTCACCATTGTTGTGCACGACGACATCATTCCGTGGCG
TTATCCAGCTAAGCGCGAACTGCAATTTGGAGAATGGCAGCGCAATGACATTCTTGCAGGTATCTTCGAG
CCAGCCACGATCGACATTGATCTGGCTATCTTGCTGACAAAAGCAAGAGAACATAGCGTTGCCTTGGTAG
GTCCAGCGGCGGAGGAACTCTTTGATCCGGTTCCTGAACAGGATCTATTTGAGGCGCTAAATGAAACCTT
AACGCTATGGAACTCGCCGCCCGACTGGGCTGGCGATGAGCGAAATGTAGTGCTTACGTTGTCCCGCATT
TGGTACAGCGCAGTAACCGGCAAAATCGCGCCGAAGGATGTCGCTGCCGACTGGGCAATGGAGCGCCTGC
CGGCCCAGTATCAGCCCGTCATACTTGAAGCTAGACAGGCTTATCTTGGACAAGAAGAAGATCGCTTGGC
CTCGCGCGCAGATCAGTTGGAAGAATTTGTCCACTACGTGAAAGGCGAGATCACCAAGGTAGTCGGCAAA
TAACCCTCGAGCCACCCATGACCAAAATCCCTTAACGTGAGTTACGCGTCGTTCCACTGAGCGTCAGACC
CCGTAGAAAAGATCAAAGGATCTTCTTGAGATCCTTTTTTTCTGCGCGTAATCTGCTGCTTGCAAACAAA
AAAACCACCGCTACCAGCGGTGGTTTGTTTGCCGGATCAAGAGCTACCAACTCTTTTTCCGAAGGTAACT
GGCTTCAGCAGAGCGCAGATACCAAATACTGTTCTTCTAGTGTAGCCGTAGTTAGGCCACCACTTCAAGA
ACTCTGTAGCACCGCCTACATACCTCGCTCTGCTAATCCTGTTACCAGTGGCTGCTGCCAGTGGCGATAA
GTCGTGTCTTACCGGGTTGGACTCAAGACGATAGTTACCGGATAAGGCGCAGCGGTCGGGCTGAACGGGG
GGTTCGTGCACACAGCCCAGCTTGGAGCGAACGACCTACACCGAACTGAGATACCTACAGCGTGAGCTAT
GAGAAAGCGCCACGCTTCCCGAAGGGAGAAAGGCGGACAGGTATCCGGTAAGCGGCAGGGTCGGAACAGG
AGAGCGCACGAGGGAGCTTCCAGGGGGAAACGCCTGGTATCTTTATAGTCCTGTCGGGTTTCGCCACCTC
TGACTTGAGCGTCGATTTTTGTGATGCTCGTCAGGGGGGCGGAGCCTATGGAAAAACGCCAGCAACGCGG
CCTTTTTACGGTTCCTGGCCTTTTGCTGGCCTTTTGCTCACATGTTCTTTCCTGCGTTATCCCCTGATTC
TGTGGATAACCGTATTACCGCCTTTGAGTGAGCTGATACCGCTCGCCGCAGCCGAACGACCGAGCGCAGC
GAGTCAGTGAGCGAGGAAGCGGAAGAGCGCCCAATACGCAAACCGCCTCTCCCCGCGCGTTGGCCGATTC
ATTAATGCAGCTGGCACGACAGGTTTCCCGACTGGAAAGCGGGCAGTGAGCGCAACGCAATTAATACGCG
TACCGCTAGCCAGGAAGAGTTTGTAGAAACGCAAAAAGGCCATCCGTCAGGATGGCCTTCTGCTTAGTTT
GATGCCTGGCAGTTTATGGCGGGCGTCCTGCCCGCCACCCTCCGGGCCGTTGCTTCACAACGTTCAAATC
CGCTCCCGGCGGATTTGTCCTACTCAGGAGAGCGTTCACCGACAAACAACAGATAAAACGAAAGGCCCAG
TCTTCCGACTGAGCCTTTCGTTTTATTTGATGCCTGGCAGTTCCCTACTCTCGCGTTAACGCTAGCATGG
ATGTTTTCCCAGTCACGACGTTGTAAAACGACGGCCAGTCTTAAGCTCGGGCCC
