>Addgene plasmid #168929 | pEntry_HCoV-NL63-Spike | depositor partial sequence | sequence record 327422 | gene-specific Insert sequence
AAACTTTTCTTGATTTTGCTTGTTTTGCCCCTGGCCTCTTGCTTTTTCACATGTAATAGTAATGCTAATC
TCTCTATGTTACAATTAGGTGTTCCTGACAATTCTTCAACTATTGTTACGGGTTTATTGCCAACTCATTG
GTTTTGTGCTAATCAGAGTACATCTGTTTACTCAGCCAATGGTTTCTTTTATATTGATGTTGGTAATCAC
CGTAGTGCTTTTGCGCTCCATACTGGTTATTATGATGCTAATCAGTATTATATTTATGTTACTAATGAAA
TAGGCTTAAATGCTTCTGTTACTCTTAAGATTTGTAAGTTTAGTAGAAACACTACTTTTGATTTTTTAAG
TAATGCTTCTAGTTCTTTTGACTGTATAGTTAATTTGTTATTTACAGAACAGTTAGGTGCGCCTTTGGGC
ATAACTATATCTGGTGAAACTGTGCGTCTGCATTTATATAATGTAACTCGTACTTTTTATGTGCCAGCAG
CTTATAAACTTACTAAACTTAGTGTTAAATGTTACTTTAACTATTCCTGTGTTTTTAGTGTTGTCAACGC
CACCGTTACTGTGAATGTCACCACACATAATGGCCGTGTAGTTAACTACACTGTTTGTGATGATTGTAAT
GGTTATACTGATAACATATTTTCTGTTCAACAGGATGGCCGCATTCCTAATGGTTTCCCTTTTAATAATT
GGTTTTTGTTAACTAATGGTTCCACACTAGTGGACGGGGTCTCTAGACTTTATCAACCACTCCGTTTAAC
TTGTTTATGGCCTGTACCTGGTCTTAAATCTTCAACTGGTTTTGTTTATTTTAATGCCACTGGTTCTGAT
GTTAATTGTAACGGCTATCAACATAATTCTGTTGTTGATGTTATGCGTTACAATCTTAACTTCAGTGCTA
ATTCTTTGGACAATCTCAAGAGTGGTGTTATAGTTTTTAAAACTTTACAGTACGATGTTTTGTTTTATTG
TAGTAATTCTTCCTCAGGTGTTCTTGACACCACAATACCTTTTGGCCCGTCCTCTCAACCTTATTACTGT
TTTATAAACAGCACTATCAACACTACTCATGTTAGCACTTTTGTGGGTATTTTACCACCCACTGTGCGTG
AAATTGTTGTTGCTAGAACTGGCCAGTTTTATATTAATGGTTTTAAGTATTTCGATTTGGGTTTCATAGA
AGCTGTCAATTTTAATGTCACGACTGCTAGCGCCACAGATTTTTGGACGGTTGCATTTGCTACTTTTGTT
GATGTTTTGGTTAATGTTAGTGCAACTAACATTCAAAACTTACTTTATTGCGATTCTCCATTTGAAAAGT
TGCAGTGTGAGCACTTGCAGTTTGGATTGCAGGATGGTTTTTATTCTGCAAATTTTCTTGATGATAATGT
TTTGCCTGAGACTTATGTTGCACTCCCCATTTATTATCAACACACGGACATAAATTTTACTGCAACTGCA
TCTTTTGGTGGTTCTTGTTATGTTTGTAAACCACACCAGGTTAATATATCTCTTAATGGTAACACTTCAG
TGTGTGTTAGAACATCTCATTTTTCAATTAGGTATATTTATAACCGCGTTAAGAGTGGTTCACCAGGTGA
CTCTTCATGGCACATTTATTTAAAGAGTGGCACTTGTCCATTTTCTTTTTCTAAGTTAAATAATTTTCAA
AAGTTCAAGACTATTTGTTTCTCAACCGTCGAAGTGCCTGGTAGTTGTAATTTTCCGCTTGAAGCCACCT
GGCATTACACTTCTTATACTATTGTTGGTGCTTTGTATGTTACTTGGTCTGAAGGTAATTCTATTACTGG
TGTACCTTATCCTGTCTCTGGTATTCGTGAGTTTAGTAATTTAGTTTTAAATAATTGTACCAAATATAAT
ATTTATGATTATGTTGGTACTGGAATTATACGTTCTTCAAACCAGTCACTTGCTGGTGGTATTACATATG
TTTCTAACTCTGGTAATTTACTTGGTTTTAAAAATGTTTCCACTGGTAACATTTTTATTGTGACACCATG
TAACCAACCAGACCAAGTAGCTGTTTATCAACAAAGCATTATTGGTGCCATGACCGCTGTTAATGAGTCT
AGATATGGCTTGCAAAACTTACTACAGTTACCTAACTTTTATTATGTTAGTAATGGTGGTAACAATTGCA
CTACGGCCGTTATGACTTATTCTAATTTTGGTATTTGTGCTGATGGTTCTTTGATTCCTGTTCGTCCGCG
TAATTCTAGTGATAATGGTATTTCAGCCATAATCACTGCTAATTTATCCATTCCTTCTAACTGGACTACT
TCAGTTCAAGTTGAGTACCTCCAAATTACTAGTACTCCAATAGTTGTTGATTGTGCTACTTATGTGTGTA
ATGGTAACCCTCGCTGTAAGAATCTACTTAAGCAGTATACTTCTGCTTGTAAAACTATTGAAGATGCCTT
ACGACTTAGTGCTCATTTGGAAACTAATGATGTTAGTAGTATGCTAACTTTCGATAGCAATGCTTTTAGT
TTGGCTAATGTTACTAGTTTTGGAGATTATAACCTTTCTAGTGTTTTACCTCAGAGAAACATTCGTTCAA
GCCGTATAGCAGGACGTAGTGCTTTGGAAGATTTGTTGTTTAGCAAAGTTGTTACATCTGGTTTGGGTAC
TGTTGATGTTGACTATAAGTCTTGTACTAAAGGTCTTTCTATTGCTGACCTTGCTTGTGCTCAGTACTAC
AATGGCATAATGGTTTTGCCAGGTGTTGCTGATGCTGAACGTATGGCCATGTACACAGGTTCTCTTATAG
GTGGCATGGTGCTCGGAGGTCTTACATCAGCAGCCGCCATACCTTTTTCTTTGGCACTGCAAGCACGACT
TAACTATGTTGCTTTACAAACTGATGTGCTTCAAGAAAATCAGAAAATTTTGGCTGCATCATTTAATAAG
GCTATTAATAATATTGTTGCTTCTTTTAGTAGCGTTAATGATGCTATTACACAAACTGCAGAGGCTATAC
ATACTGTTACTATTGCACTTAATAAGATTCAGGATGTTGTTAATCAACAGGGTAGTGCTCTTAACCATCT
CACTTCACAATTGAGACATAATTTTCAGGCCATTTCTAATTCAATTCAGGCTATTTATGACCGGCTTGAT
TCAATTCAAGCCGATCAACAAGTTGACAGATTAATTACTGGACGGCTTGCAGCTTTGAATGCATTTGTTT
CCCAAGTTTTGAATAAATATACTGAAGTTCGTGGTTCAAGACGCTTAGCACAGCAGAAGATTAATGAATG
TGTCAAGTCACAATCTAATAGATATGGTTTTTGTGGCAATGGCACTCACATCTTTTCAATCGTCAACTCA
GCTCCAGATGGTTTGCTTTTTCTTCATACTGTTTTGCTGCCAACTGATTACAAGAATGTAAAGGCGTGGT
CTGGTATCTGTGTTGATGGCATTTATGGCTATGTTCTGCGTCAACCTAACTTGGTTCTTTATTCTGATAA
TGGTGTCTTTCGTGTAACTTCCAGGGTCATGTTTCAACCTCGCTTACCTGTTTTGTCTGATTTTGTGCAA
ATATATAATTGTAATGTTACTTTTGTTAACATATCTCGTGTTGAGTTACATACTGTCATACCTGACTACG
TTGATGTTAATAAAACATTACAAGAGTTTGCACAAAACTTACCAAAGTATGTTAAGCCTAATTTTGACTT
GACTCCTTTTAATTTAACATATCTTAATTTGAGTTCTGAGTTGAAGCAACTCGAAGCTAAAACTGCTAGT
CTTTTTCAAACTACTGTTGAATTACAAGGTCTTATTGATCAGATTAACAGTACATATGTTGATTTGAAGT
TGCTTAATAGGTTTGAAAATTATATCAAATGGCCTTGGTGGGTTTGGCTCATTATTTCTGTTGTTTTTGT
TGTATTGTTGAGTCTTCTTGTGTTTTGTTGTCTTTCTACAGGTTGTTGTGGTTGTTGCAATTGTTTAACT
TCATCAATGCGAGGCTGTTGTGATTGTGGTTCAACTAAACTTCCTTATTACGAATTTGAAAAGGTCCACG
TTCAA
